Addgene plasmid #211184: pBiT3.1-C_WDR70:1-654
Purpose: Mammalian expression of full-length human WDR70. C-terminal HiBiT tag.
Depositing lab: Cheryl Arrowsmith. Depositing organization: University of Toronto. Publication: A Target Class Ligandability Evaluation of WD40 Repeat-Containing Proteins. Ackloo S, Li F, Szewczyk M, Seitova A, Loppnau P, Zeng H, Xu J, Ahmad S, Arnautova YA, Baghaie AJ, Beldar S, Bolotokova A, Centrella PA, Chau I, Clark MA, Cuozzo JW, Dehghani-Tafti S, Disch JS, Dong A, Dumas A, Feng JA, Ghiabi P, Gibson E, Gilmer J, Goldman B, Green SR, Guie MA, Guilinger JP, Harms N, Herasymenko O, Houliston S, Hutchinson A, Kearnes S, Keefe AD, Kimani SW, Kramer T, Kutera M, Kwak HA, Lento C, Li Y, Liu J, Loup J, Machado RAC, Mulhern CJ, Perveen S, Righetto GL, Riley P, Shrestha S, Sigel EA, Silva M, Sintchak MD, Slakman BL, Taylor RD, Thompson J, Torng W, Underkoffler C, von Rechenberg M, Walsh RT, Watson I, Wilson DJ, Wolf E, Yadav M, Yazdi AK, Zhang J, Zhang Y, Santhakumar V, Edwards AM, Barsyte-Lovejoy D, Schapira M, Brown PJ, Halabelian L, Arrowsmith CH. J Med Chem. 2025 Jan 23;68(2):1092-1112. doi: 10.1021/acs.jmedchem.4c02010. Epub 2024 Nov 4. PubMed 39495097.
Backbone
  Vector backbone: pBiT3.1-C
  Backbone manufacturer: Promega
  Vector type: Mammalian Expression
  Selectable markers: Neomycin (select with G418)
Growth in bacteria
  Bacterial resistance: Kanamycin, 50 μg/mL
  Growth temperature: 37°C
  Growth strain: DH5alpha
  Copy number: High Copy
Gene/Insert
  Gene/Insert name: WDR70:M1-I654
  Species: H. sapiens (human)
  Insert size (bp): 1962
  Mutation: wild type
  Entrez Gene: WDR70
  Promoter: CMV
  Tag / fusion protein: GSSGGSSGVSGWRLFKKIS (C terminal on insert)
  Cloning method: Ligation Independent Cloning
  Sequencing primers: 5′ T7; 3′ TTGCTCAGCGGTGGCAGCAG
Resource information
  A portion of this plasmid was derived from a plasmid made by: Mammalian Gene Collection (BC009648)
Terms and licenses: Academic/Nonprofit Terms; Industry Terms: Not Available to Industry
Depositor comments: 5' Cloning Site: EcoR1 (not destroyed), 3' Cloning Site: Xho1 (not destroyed).
How to cite: pBiT3.1-C_WDR70:1-654 was a gift from Cheryl Arrowsmith (Addgene plasmid # 211184 ; http://n2t.net/addgene:211184 ; RRID:Addgene_211184)
