[The description below was written by a language model from this plasmid's Addgene catalogue record and pLannotate feature annotations shown in this document.]
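Description:
pBiT3.1-C_WDR70:1-654 is a mammalian expression plasmid built on Promega's pBiT3.1-C backbone and carrying full-length, wild-type human WDR70 (residues M1–I654, a 1,962 bp open reading frame derived from a Mammalian Gene Collection clone). The coding sequence was inserted by ligation-independent cloning between retained EcoRI and XhoI sites. It is transcribed from the CMV immediate-early enhancer/promoter, followed by a chimeric β-globin/immunoglobulin intron that aids mRNA processing, and terminated by an SV40 polyadenylation signal. A T7 promoter upstream of the insert serves as a sequencing primer site and could support in vitro transcription. At its C terminus WDR70 is fused through a short glycine-serine linker to the HiBiT peptide. This small tag complements the LgBiT fragment to reconstitute NanoLuc luciferase, so tagged protein can be measured by luminescence. The feature table does not annotate HiBiT itself, and the short "SET1" fragment called just downstream of the insert is probably a spurious match.

The plasmid replicates in E. coli at high copy from a ColE1/pUC-type origin and is selected with kanamycin through the neo (nptII) gene, which is driven by the bacterial EM7 promoter. The catalogue lists neomycin/G418 as the mammalian selectable marker. However, the annotated sequence shows only EM7 directly upstream of neo, and it also contains an SV40 promoter-driven blasticidin S deaminase cassette with a synthetic poly(A) signal that the catalogue does not mention. A single loxP site lies just before the EM7-neo unit. The construct was deposited with a study evaluating the ligandability of WD40-repeat proteins, where a HiBiT-tagged WDR70 would suit luminescent detection of the protein in cells, although the record does not name the specific assays.
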