Features (pLannotate 1.2.2; 17 found; start..end, strand, type, name):
     24..105     -  polyA_signal   SV40 poly(A) signal: SV40 polyadenylation signal
    128..211     -  CDS            large T antigen (fragment): large T antigen from SV40 (simian virus 40)
    276..641     +  enhancer       CMV enhancer: human cytomegalovirus immediate early enhancer
    643..842     +  promoter       CMV promoter: human cytomegalovirus (CMV) immediate early promoter
    981..1113    +  intron         chimeric intron: chimera between introns from human β-globin and immunoglobulin heavy chain genes
   1157..1175    +  promoter       T7 promoter: promoter for bacteriophage T7 RNA polymerase
   1243..3204    +  CDS            WDR70: WDR70_HUMAN - Experimental evidence at protein level: Swiss-Prot protein existence level 1. From Homo sapiens (Human).
   3300..3327    +  CDS            SET1 (fragment): solubility-enhancement tag derived from T7 phage gene 10B
   3353..3474    -  polyA_signal   SV40 poly(A) signal: SV40 polyadenylation signal
   3497..3565    -  CDS            large T antigen (fragment): large T antigen from SV40 (simian virus 40)
   3589..3622    +  protein_bind   loxP: Cre-mediated recombination occurs in the 8-bp core sequence (GCATACAT). Cre recombinase
   3632..3679    +  promoter       EM7 promoter: synthetic bacterial promoter&nbsp
   3711..4502    +  CDS            neo: KKA2_KLEPN - Also known as kan, nptII. Experimental evidence at protein level: Swiss-Prot protein existence level 1. Resistance to kanamycin, neomycin, paromomycin, ribostamycin, butirosin and gentamicin B. From Klebsiella pneumoniae.
   4663..5251    -  rep_origin     ori: high-copy-number ColE1/pMB1/pBR322/pUC origin of replication
   5377..5425    -  polyA_signal   poly(A) signal: synthetic polyadenylation signal
   5449..5847    -  CDS            BSD: blasticidin S deaminase; Aspergillus terreus BSD; confers resistance to blasticidin
   5878..6235    -  promoter       SV40 promoter: SV40 enhancer and early promoter
>Addgene plasmid #211184 | pBiT3.1-C_WDR70:1-654 | addgene full sequence | sequence record 425883 | Addgene NGS Result
AAGACGCGTTAATTAAGACGTCGGCAGTGAAAAAAATGCTTTATTTGTGAAATTTGTGATGCTATTGCTT
TATTTGTAACCATTATAAGCTGCAATAAACAAGTTAACAACAACAATTGCATTCATTTTATGTTTCAGGT
TCAGGGGGAGGTGTGGGAGGTTTTTTAAAGCAAGTAAAACCTCTACAAATGTGGTATGGCTGATTATGAT
CCGCGGCCGCAATACGTCGACGTTATCAGCTGACTTCGTACGAGAGCCTAGGATTATGGCGCGCCACTAG
TTATTAATAGTAATCAATTACGGGGTCATTAGTTCATAGCCCATATATGGAGTTCCGCGTTACATAACTT
ACGGTAAATGGCCCGCCTGGCTGACCGCCCAACGACCCCCGCCCATTGACGTCAATAATGACGTATGTTC
CCATAGTAACGCCAATAGGGACTTTCCATTGACGTCAATGGGTGGAGTATTTACGGTAAACTGCCCACTT
GGCAGTACATCAAGTGTATCATATGCCAAGTCCGCCCCCTATTGACGTCAATGACGGTAAATGGCCCGCC
TGGCATTATGCCCAGTACATGACCTTACGGGACTTTCCTACTTGGCAGTACATCTACGTATTAGTCATCG
CTATTACCATGGTGATGCGGTTTTGGCAGTACACCAATGGGCGTGGATAGCGGTTTGACTCACGGGGATT
TCCAAGTCTCCACCCCATTGACGTCAATGGGAGTTTGTTTTGGCACCAAAATCAACGGGACTTTCCAAAA
TGTCGTAATAACCCCGCCCCGTTGACGCAAATGGGCGGTAGGCGTGTACGGTGGGAGGTCTATATAAGCA
GAGCTGGTTTAGTGAACCGTCAGATCACTAGAATCTTTATTGCGGTAGTTTATCACAGTTAAATTGCTAA
CGCAGTCAGTGCTTCTGACACAACAGTCTCGAACTTAAGCTGCAGAAGTTGGTCGTGAGGCACTGGGCAG
GTAAGTATCAAGGTTACAAGACAGGTTTAAGGAGACCAATAGAAACTGGGCTTGTCGAGACAGAGAAGAC
TCTTGCGTTTCTGATAGGCACCTATTGGTCTTACTGACATCCACTTTGCCTTTCTCTCCACAGGTGTCCA
CTCCCAGTTCAATTACAGCTCTTAAGGCTAGAGTATTAATACGACTCACTATAGGGGCGATCGCAACAAG
CTTCGGGAAGATCTGGAGCTAGCGGCGGGGGATCCGGTGGGAATTCGACACCATGGAGCGCTCTGGGCCC
AGCGAAGTGACAGGCTCAGACGCGTCGGGACCGGACCCGCAGCTTGCGGTCACCATGGGCTTCACGGGGT
TCGGTAAAAAAGCTCGCACATTTGACTTGGAAGCAATGTTTGAACAAACTCGAAGGACAGCTGTGGAAAG
AAGTCGCAAAACACTGGAAGCAAGAGAAAAAGAGGAAGAAATGAACAGAGAGAAAGAATTAAGAAGACAA
AATGAAGATATTGAGCCAACATCCTCAAGATCAAATGTGGTCAGAGATTGCTCCAAATCATCTTCCAGGG
ATACGAGCAGCAGTGAAAGTGAACAGAGTTCTGACTCTTCTGATGATGAGTTAATTGGCCCTCCTTTACC
CCCTAAAATGGTAGGAAAACCAGTTAATTTTATGGAGGAAGATATCCTCGGTCCTTTACCTCCACCTCTT
AATGAAGAAGAAGAAGAAGCAGAGGAAGAAGAAGAGGAAGAGGAGGAAGAGGAAAATCCTGTTCACAAGA
TTCCTGACTCGCATGAGATAACGCTGAAGCATGGCACTAAAACAGTGTCTGCTTTGGGTCTGGATCCCTC
AGGTGCCCGTTTGGTGACAGGAGGATATGACTATGATGTTAAGTTTTGGGATTTTGCTGGAATGGATGCT
TCTTTTAAGGCATTTCGATCCCTTCAGCCCTGTGAGTGCCATCAGATCAAGTCATTACAGTATAGTAACA
CAGGAGACATGATTCTTGTTGTATCTGGAAGCTCTCAGGCCAAGGTGATTGACAGAGATGGTTTTGAAGT
AATGGAATGTATAAAAGGAGACCAGTATATTGTGGACATGGCCAACACCAAGGGTCATACAGCAATGCTT
CATACTGGCTCATGGCATCCCAAAATAAAGGGAGAATTTATGACTTGCTCAAATGATGCGACTGTGAGGA
CGTGGGAAGTTGAAAATCCAAAGAAGCAAAAAAGTGTGTTTAAACCACGGACGATGCAAGGCAAAAAAGT
CATTCCCACTACGTGCACATATAGTAGAGATGGAAACCTCATAGCAGCTGCCTGCCAGAATGGAAGCATA
CAGATCTGGGACCGAAATTTGACTGTTCATCCTAAGTTCCACTATAAACAGGCTCATGACTCGGGCACAG
ACACTTCTTGCGTGACTTTTTCCTATGATGGTAATGTCCTTGCCTCTCGTGGAGGTGACGATTCATTAAA
ATTATGGGACATCCGACAATTTAATAAACCACTTTTTTCAGCCTCGGGTCTTCCCACCATGTTCCCAATG
ACTGACTGCTGTTTCAGTCCAGATGATAAGCTCATAGTCACTGGTACATCTATTCAAAGAGGATGTGGCA
GCGGCAAACTTGTTTTCTTTGAGCGTAGGACTTTCCAAAGGGTGTATGAAATAGACATCACAGATGCGAG
TGTTGTTCGCTGCCTGTGGCATCCAAAGCTGAACCAGATCATGGTTGGAACTGGAAATGGATTGGCTAAA
GTCTATTACGACCCCAACAAGAGTCAGAGGGGAGCAAAATTATGTGTGGTTAAAACCCAGCGGAAGGCAA
AACAAGCTGAGACTCTAACTCAGGACTACATCATCACCCCTCATGCCTTGCCTATGTTCCGTGAGCCCCG
CCAACGGAGTACAAGGAAACAGCTGGAGAAGGACAGACTGGATCCCCTGAAGTCGCATAAACCTGAACCT
CCTGTAGCAGGCCCAGGTCGTGGTGGCCGAGTTGGAACCCACGGGGGCACTCTCTCTTCCTATATTGTGA
AGAACATTGCTTTGGACAAGACCGATGACAGTAATCCTCGGGAAGCCATTTTGCGTCATGCCAAAGCAGC
AGAAGACAGCCCATATTGGGTTTCTCCAGCATATTCCAAGACTCAGCCCAAAACCATGTTTGCCCAAGTT
GAATCTGATGATGAGGAAGCAAAGAATGAGCCAGAATGGAAAAAACGTAAAATTGGCTCGAGCGGTGGGA
GCTCCGGTGTGAGCGGCTGGCGGCTGTTCAAGAAGATTAGCTAAGTTTAAACGGCCGCGACTCTAGACTG
CAGGCATGCAAGCTGATTTGGCTGCTGCCACCGCTGAGCAAGGCCGCTTCGAGCAGACATGATAAGATAC
ATTGATGAGTTTGGACAAACCACAACTAGAATGCAGTGAAAAAAATGCTTTATTTGTGAAATTTGTGATG
CTATTGCTTTATTTGTAACCATTATAAGCTGCAATAAACAAGTTAACAACAACAATTGCATTCATTTTAT
GTTTCAGGTTCAGGGGGAGATGTGGGAGGTTTTTTTAAGCAAGTAAAACCTCTACAAATGTGGTAAAATC
TTAATTAAGACTTCTAATATAACTTCGTATAGCATACATTATACGAAGTTATGGTTCCACTGTTGACAAT
TAATCATCGGCATAGTATATCGGCATAGTATAATACGACAAGGTGAGGAACTAAACCCAGGAGGCAGATC
ATGATTGAACAAGATGGATTGCACGCAGGTTCTCCGGCCGCTTGGGTGGAGAGGCTATTCGGCTATGACT
GGGCACAACAGACAATCGGCTGCTCTGATGCCGCCGTGTTCCGGCTGTCAGCGCAGGGGCGCCCGGTTCT
TTTTGTCAAGACCGACCTGTCCGGTGCCCTGAATGAACTGCAGGACGAGGCAGCGCGGCTATCGTGGCTG
GCCACGACGGGCGTTCCTTGCGCAGCTGTGCTCGACGTTGTCACTGAAGCGGGAAGGGACTGGCTGCTAT
TGGGCGAAGTGCCGGGGCAGGATCTCCTGTCATCTCACCTTGCTCCTGCCGAGAAAGTATCCATCATGGC
TGATGCAATGCGGCGGCTGCATACGCTTGATCCGGCTACCTGCCCATTCGACCACCAAGCGAAACATCGC
ATCGAGCGAGCACGTACTCGGATGGAAGCCGGTCTTGTCGATCAGGATGATCTGGACGAAGAGCATCAGG
GGCTCGCGCCAGCCGAACTGTTCGCCAGGCTCAAGGCGCGCATGCCCGACGGCGAGGATCTCGTCGTGAC
CCATGGCGATGCCTGCTTGCCGAATATCATGGTGGAAAATGGCCGCTTTTCTGGATTCATCGACTGTGGC
CGGCTGGGTGTGGCGGACCGCTATCAGGACATAGCGTTGGCTACCCGTGATATTGCTGAAGAGCTTGGCG
GCGAATGGGCTGACCGCTTCCTCGTGCTTTACGGTATCGCCGCTCCCGATTCGCAGCGCATCGCCTTCTA
TCGCCTTCTTGACGAGTTCTTCTGATTCGAAATGACCGACCAAGCGACGCCCAACCGGTATCAGCTCACT
CAAAGGCGGTAATACGGTTATCCACAGAATCAGGGGATAACGCAGGAAAGAACATGTGAGCAAAAGGCCA
GCAAAAGGCCAGGAACCGTAAAAAGGCCGCGTTGCTGGCGTTTTTCCATAGGCTCCGCCCCCCTGACGAG
CATCACAAAAATCGACGCTCAAGTCAGAGGTGGCGAAACCCGACAGGACTATAAAGATACCAGGCGTTTC
CCCCTGGAAGCTCCCTCGTGCGCTCTCCTGTTCCGACCCTGCCGCTTACCGGATACCTGTCCGCCTTTCT
CCCTTCGGGAAGCGTGGCGCTTTCTCATAGCTCACGCTGTAGGTATCTCAGTTCGGTGTAGGTCGTTCGC
TCCAAGCTGGGCTGTGTGCACGAACCCCCCGTTCAGCCCGACCGCTGCGCCTTATCCGGTAACTATCGTC
TTGAGTCCAACCCGGTAAGACACGACTTATCGCCACTGGCAGCAGCCACTGGTAACAGGATTAGCAGAGC
GAGGTATGTAGGCGGTGCTACAGAGTTCTTGAAGTGGTGGCCTAACTACGGCTACACTAGAAGGACAGTA
TTTGGTATCTGCGCTCTGCTGAAGCCAGTTACCTTCGGAAAAAGAGTTGGTAGCTCTTGATCCGGCAAAC
AAACCACCGCTGGTAGCGGTGGTTTTTTTGTTTGCAAGCAGCAGATTACGCGCAGAAAAAAAGGATTTCA
AGAAGATCCTTTGATCTTTTCTACGGGGTCTGACGCTCAGTGGAACGAAAACTCACGTTAAGGGATTTTG
GTCATGAGATTATCAAAAAGGATCTTCACCTAGATCCTTTTATAGTCCGGAATCGTCACACAAAAAACCA
ACACACAGATGTAATGAAAATAAAGATATTTTATTGCGGCCATCGTGATGGCTAGAGTTTAGCCCTCCCA
CACATAACCAGAGGGCAGCAATTCACGAATCCCAACTGCCGTCGGCTGTCCATCACTGTCCTTCACTATG
GCTTTGATCCCAGGATGCAGATCGAGAAGCACCTGTCGGCACCGTCCGCAGGGGCTCAAGATGCCCCTGT
TCTCATTTCCGATCGCGACGATACAAGTCAGGTTGCCAGCTGCCGCAGCAGCAGCAGTGCCCAGCACCAC
GAGTTCTGCACAAGGTCCCCCAGTAAAATGATATACATTGACACCAGTGAAGATGCGGCCGTCGCTAGAG
AGAGCTGCGCTGGCGACGCTGTAGTCTTCAGAGATGGGGATGCTGTTGATTGTAGCCGTTGCTCTTTCAA
TGAGGGTGGATTCTTCTTGAGACAAAGGCTTGGCCATGGTGGCGCTAGTGTCAGAAGAATCGAGCTTTTT
GCAAAAGCCTAGGCCTCCAAAAAAGCCTCCTCACTACTTCTGGAATAGCTCAGAGGCCGAGGCGGCCTCG
GCCTCTGCATAAATAAAAAAAATTAGTCAGCCATGGGGCGGAGAATGGGCGGAACTGGGCGGAGTTAGGG
GCGGGATGGGCGGAGTTAGGGGCGGGACTATGGTTGCTGACTAATTGAGATGCATGCTTTGCATACTTCT
GCCTGCTGGGGAGCCTGGGGACTTTCCACACCTGGTTGCTGACTAATTGAGATGCATGCTTTGCATACTT
CTGCCTGCTGGGGAGCCTGGGGACTTTCCACACCCTAACTGACACACATTCCACAGCTGGTTCTTTCCGC
CTCAGAAGGTACCTAACCAAGTTCCTCTTTCAGAGGTTATTTCAGGCCATGGTGCTGCGC
