>Addgene plasmid #211184 | pBiT3.1-C_WDR70:1-654 | depositor partial sequence | sequence record 411846 | Insert sequence
ATGGAGCGCTCTGGGCCCAGCGAAGTGACAGGCTCAGACGCGTCGGGACCGGACCCGCAGCTTGCGGTCA
CCATGGGCTTCACGGGGTTCGGTAAAAAAGCTCGCACATTTGACTTGGAAGCAATGTTTGAACAAACTCG
AAGGACAGCTGTGGAAAGAAGTCGCAAAACACTGGAAGCAAGAGAAAAAGAGGAAGAAATGAACAGAGAG
AAAGAATTAAGAAGACAAAATGAAGATATTGAGCCAACATCCTCAAGATCAAATGTGGTCAGAGATTGCT
CCAAATCATCTTCCAGGGATACGAGCAGCAGTGAAAGTGAACAGAGTTCTGACTCTTCTGATGATGAGTT
AATTGGCCCTCCTTTACCCCCTAAAATGGTAGGAAAACCAGTTAATTTTATGGAGGAAGATATCCTCGGT
CCTTTACCTCCACCTCTTAATGAAGAAGAAGAAGAAGCAGAGGAAGAAGAAGAGGAAGAGGAGGAAGAGG
AAAATCCTGTTCACAAGATTCCTGACTCGCATGAGATAACGCTGAAGCATGGCACTAAAACAGTGTCTGC
TTTGGGTCTGGATCCCTCAGGTGCCCGTTTGGTGACAGGAGGATATGACTATGATGTTAAGTTTTGGGAT
TTTGCTGGAATGGATGCTTCTTTTAAGGCATTTCGATCCCTTCAGCCCTGTGAGTGCCATCAGATCAAGT
CATTACAGTATAGTAACACAGGAGACATGATTCTTGTTGTATCTGGAAGCTCTCAGGCCAAGGTGATTGA
CAGAGATGGTTTTGAAGTAATGGAATGTATAAAAGGAGACCAGTATATTGTGGACATGGCCAACACCAAG
GGTCATACAGCAATGCTTCATACTGGCTCATGGCATCCCAAAATAAAGGGAGAATTTATGACTTGCTCAA
ATGATGCGACTGTGAGGACGTGGGAAGTTGAAAATCCAAAGAAGCAAAAAAGTGTGTTTAAACCACGGAC
GATGCAAGGCAAAAAAGTCATTCCCACTACGTGCACATATAGTAGAGATGGAAACCTCATAGCAGCTGCC
TGCCAGAATGGAAGCATACAGATCTGGGACCGAAATTTGACTGTTCATCCTAAGTTCCACTATAAACAGG
CTCATGACTCGGGCACAGACACTTCTTGCGTGACTTTTTCCTATGATGGTAATGTCCTTGCCTCTCGTGG
AGGTGACGATTCATTAAAATTATGGGACATCCGACAATTTAATAAACCACTTTTTTCAGCCTCGGGTCTT
CCCACCATGTTCCCAATGACTGACTGCTGTTTCAGTCCAGATGATAAGCTCATAGTCACTGGTACATCTA
TTCAAAGAGGATGTGGCAGCGGCAAACTTGTTTTCTTTGAGCGTAGGACTTTCCAAAGGGTGTATGAAAT
AGACATCACAGATGCGAGTGTTGTTCGCTGCCTGTGGCATCCAAAGCTGAACCAGATCATGGTTGGAACT
GGAAATGGATTGGCTAAAGTCTATTACGACCCCAACAAGAGTCAGAGGGGAGCAAAATTATGTGTGGTTA
AAACCCAGCGGAAGGCAAAACAAGCTGAGACTCTAACTCAGGACTACATCATCACCCCTCATGCCTTGCC
TATGTTCCGTGAGCCCCGCCAACGGAGTACAAGGAAACAGCTGGAGAAGGACAGACTGGATCCCCTGAAG
TCGCATAAACCTGAACCTCCTGTAGCAGGCCCAGGTCGTGGTGGCCGAGTTGGAACCCACGGGGGCACTC
TCTCTTCCTATATTGTGAAGAACATTGCTTTGGACAAGACCGATGACAGTAATCCTCGGGAAGCCATTTT
GCGTCATGCCAAAGCAGCAGAAGACAGCCCATATTGGGTTTCTCCAGCATATTCCAAGACTCAGCCCAAA
ACCATGTTTGCCCAAGTTGAATCTGATGATGAGGAAGCAAAGAATGAGCCAGAATGGAAAAAACGTAAAA
TT
